>Addgene plasmid #173381 | RVD-TA2 | addgene full sequence | sequence record 361561 | Addgene NGS Result
CAAGAAGATCCTTTGATCTTTTCTACGGGGTCTGACGCTCAGTGGAACGACGCGTAACTCACGTTAAGGG
ATTTTGGTCATGGGTGGCTCGACCAGATATGGTCTCAACCACTTGATCTGGGGTGAGTCCGTGGGCTTGA
CAGAGAACTGGAAGGAGGCGCTGAACCGTCTCAAGAGCCTGTTTGCCACCAATATTACTAGCAATCGCTA
CAACTTGCTCGGGCGTCAGGCCGTGGGCTTGACAGAGAACTGGTAGAAGGCGCTGAACAGTCTCAAGAGC
CTGTTTGCCACCCCCATTACTAGCAATCGCTACAACCTGCGAGACCAGCTTTGGTCTAGAGGAGGCATGA
TGATATATTTTTATCTTGTGCAATGTAACATCAGAGATTTTGAGACACGGGCCAGAGCTGCCAGGAAACA
GCTATGACCATGTAATACGACTCACTATAGGGGATATTTTATTTTCTCCCAATCAGGCTTGATCCCCAGT
AAGTCAAAAAATAGCTCGACATACTGTTCTTCCCCGATCAAGGGTTGGTTTGCGCATTCACAGTTCTCCG
CAAGAATTGATTGGCTCCAATTCTTGGAGTGGTGAATCCGTTAGCGAGGTGCCGCCGGCTTCCATTCAGG
TCGAGGTGGCCCGGCTCCATGCACCGCGACGCAACGCGGGGAGGCAGACAAGGTATAGGGCGGCGCCTAC
AATCCATGCCAACCCGTTCCATGTGCTCGCCGAGGCGGCATAAATCGCCGTGACGATCAGCGGTCCAATG
ATCGAAGTTAGGCTGGTAAGAGCCGCGAGCGATCCTTGAAGCTGTCCCTGATGGTCGTCATCTACCTGCC
TGGACAGCATGGCCTGCAACGCGGGCATCCCGATGCCGCCGGAAGCGAGAAGAATCATAATGGGGAAGGC
CATCCAGCCTCGCGTCGCGAACGCCAGCAAGACGTAGCCCAGCGCGTCGGCCGCCATGCCGGCGATAATG
GCCTGCTTCTCGCCGAAACGTTTGGTGGCGGGACCAGTGACGAAGGCTTGAGCGAGGGCGTGCAAGATTC
CGAATACCGCAAGCGACAGGCCGATCATCGTCGCGCTCCAGCGAAAGCGGTCCTCGCCGAAAATGACCCA
GAGCGCTGCCGGCACCTGTCCTACGAGTTGCATGATAAAGAAGACAGTCATAAGTGCGGCGACGATAGTC
ATGCCCCGCGCCCACCGGAAGGAGCTGACTGGGTTGAAGGCTCTCAAGGGCATGGGTCGGCGCTCTCCCT
TATGCGACTCCTGCATTAGGAAGCAGCCCAGTAGTAGGTTGAGGCCGTTGAGCACCGCCGCCGCAAGGAA
TGGTGCATGTAAGGAGATGGCGCCCAACAGTCCCCCGGCCACGGGGCCTGCCACCATACCCACGCCGAAA
CAAGCGCTCATGAGCCCGAAGTGGCGAGCCCGATCTTCCCCATCGGTGATGTCGGCGATATAGGCGCCAG
CAACCGCACCTGTGGCGCCGGTGATGCCGGCCACGATGCGTCCGGCGTAGAGAATCCACAGGACGGGTGT
GGTCGCCATGATCGCGTAGTCGATAGTGGCTCCAAGTAGCGAAGCGAGCAGGACTGGGCGGCGGCCAAAG
CGGTCGGACAGTGCTCCGAGAACGGGTGCGCATAGAAATTGCATCAACGCATATAGCGCTAGCAGCACGC
CATAGTGACTGGCGATGCTGTCGGAATGGACGATATCCCGCAAGAGGCCCGGCAGTACCGGCATAACCAA
GCCTATGCCTACAGCATCCAGGGTGACGGTGCCGAGGATGACGATGAGCGCATTGTTAGATTTCATACAC
GGTGCCTGACTGCGTTAGCAATTTAACTGTGATAAACTACCGCATTAAAGCTAATCGATGATAAGCTGTC
AAACATGAGAATTAATTCATGTTCTTTCCTGCGTTATCCCCTGATTCTGTGGATAACGCAGGAAAGAACA
TGTGAGCAAAAGGCCAGCAAAAGGCCAGGAACCGTAAAAAGGCCGCGTTGCTGGCGTTTTTCCATAGGCT
CCGCCCCCCTGACGAGCATCACAAAAATCGACGCTCAAGTCAGAGGTGGCGAAACCCGACAGGACTATAA
AGATACCAGGCGTTTCCCCCTGGAAGCTCCCTCGTGCGCTCTCCTGTTCCGACCCTGCCGCTTACCGGAT
ACCTGTCCGCCTTTCTCCCTTCGGGAAGCGTGGCGCTTTCTCATAGCTCACGCTGTAGGTATCTCAGTTC
GGTGTAGGTCGTTCGCTCCAAGCTGGGCTGTGTGCACGAACCCCCCGTTCAGCCCGACCGCTGCGCCTTA
TCCGGTAACTATCGTCTTGAGTCCAACCCGGTAAGACACGACTTATCGCCACTGGCAGCAGCCACTGGTA
ACAGGATTAGCAGAGCGAGGTATGTAGGCGGTGCTACAGAGTTCTTGAAGTGGTGGCCTAACTACGGCTA
CACTAGAAGAACAGTATTTGGTATCTGCGCTCTGCTGAAGCCAGTTACCTTCGGAAAAAGAGTTGGTAGC
TCTTGATCCGGCAAACAAACCACCGCTGGTAGCGGTGGTTTTTTTGTTTGCAAGCAGCAGATTACGCGCA
GAAAAAAAGGATCT
Features (pLannotate 1.2.2; 6 found; start..end, strand, type, name):
    433..451     +  promoter       T7 promoter: promoter for bacteriophage T7 RNA polymerase
    454..528     -  CDS            KanR (fragment): aminoglycoside phosphotransferase; aphA-3; confers resistance to kanamycin
    626..1816    -  CDS            TcR: tetracycline efflux protein; tet; confers resistance to tetracycline
   1864..1892    -  promoter       tet promoter: E. coli promoter for tetracycline efflux protein gene
   1908..1947    +  rep_origin     RSF ori (fragment): Plasmids containing the RSF 1030 origin of replication can be propagated in E. coli cells that contain additional plasmids with compatible origins.
   2019..3       -  rep_origin     ori (across the origin): high-copy-number ColE1/pMB1/pBR322/pUC origin of replication
