[The description below was written by a language model from this plasmid's Addgene catalogue record and pLannotate feature annotations shown in this document.]
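Description:
RVD-TA2 is a small (about 2.6 kb) bacterial module plasmid from a library used for one-step assembly of custom TALE repeat arrays, such as those needed to build DdCBE mitochondrial base editors or other TALE-based proteins. It is built on a tetracycline-resistant T vector, and according to the depositor the insert was placed into the TA cloning site of that backbone. The vector type is otherwise unspecified in the record. It is a cloning or storage plasmid rather than an expression construct. It replicates in E. coli from a high-copy ColE1/pUC-type origin and is selected with tetracycline through a TcR efflux pump gene driven by its native tet promoter.

The payload is a synthetic dimer of two TALE repeats carrying the repeat-variable diresidues NG and NI, designated for position 2 of the array. In the standard TALE code, NG recognises thymine and NI recognises adenine, which matches the "TA" in the plasmid name. Pre-made dimer units assigned to fixed positions let a user pick one plasmid per position and join them in order in a single reaction to produce a DNA-binding domain for a chosen target. The record does not state the flanking sites or enzymes used for this assembly.

The automated feature table does not annotate the RVD insert itself. It lists only backbone elements: the origin, the TcR cassette, a T7 promoter, and short fragments matching a kanamycin resistance gene and an RSF origin. These two fragments are probably non-functional remnants of vector construction, and kanamycin is not listed as a selection.
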