Addgene plasmid #173381: RVD-TA2
Purpose: One-step assembly of custom RVD arrays to construct DdCBE, TALE, etc.
Depositing lab: Bin Shen. Depositing organization: Nanjing Medical University. Publication: Precision modeling of mitochondrial diseases in zebrafish via DdCBE-mediated mtDNA base editing. Guo J, Zhang X, Chen X, Sun H, Dai Y, Wang J, Qian X, Tan L, Lou X, Shen B. Cell Discov. 2021 Sep 3;7(1):78. doi: 10.1038/s41421-021-00307-9. PubMed 34480028.
Backbone
  Vector backbone: TetR T vector
  Vector type: Unspecified
Growth in bacteria
  Bacterial resistance: Tetracycline, 10 μg/mL
  Growth temperature: 37°C
  Growth strain: DH5alpha
  Copy number: High Copy
Gene/Insert
  Gene/Insert name: NG-NI dimer RVD at Position2
  Species: Synthetic
  Mutation: no
  Cloning method: Restriction Enzyme; 5′ cloning site Unknown (unknown if destroyed)
Terms and licenses: Academic/Nonprofit Terms; Industry Terms: Not Available to Industry
Depositor comments: RVD is inserted into TA site of TetR T vector
How to cite: RVD-TA2 was a gift from Bin Shen (Addgene plasmid # 173381 ; http://n2t.net/addgene:173381 ; RRID:Addgene_173381)
