>Addgene plasmid #173381 | RVD-TA2 | depositor partial sequence | sequence record 336336 | RVD flanked by two Bsa I sites
GGTCTCGCAGGTTGTAGCGATTGCTAGTAATGGGGGTGGCAAACAGGCTCTTGAGACTGTTCAGCGCCTT
CTACCAGTTCTCTGTCAAGCCCACGGCCTGACGCCCGAGCAAGTTGTAGCGATTGCTAGTAATATTGGTG
GCAAACAGGCTCTTGAGACGGTTCAGCGCCTCCTTCCAGTTCTCTGTCAAGCCCACGGACTCACCCCAGA
TCAAGTGGTTGAGACC
